Addgene plasmid #196755: pGG-PIP17
Purpose: Contains PEPR2 promoter
Depositing lab: Marc Somssich. Depositing organization: University of Melbourne. Publication: Resolving spatially distinct phytohormone response zones in Arabidopsis thaliana roots colonized by Fusarium oxysporum. Calabria J, Wang L, Rast-Somssich MI, Chen HW, Watt M, Persson S, Andersen TG, Idnurm A, Somssich M. J Exp Bot. 2025 Jan 17:erae516. doi: 10.1093/jxb/erae516. PubMed 39823275.
Backbone
  Vector backbone: pGGA000
  Total vector size (bp): 4364
  Vector type: GreenGate (GG) Entry Vector
Growth in bacteria
  Bacterial resistance: Ampicillin, 100 μg/mL
  Growth temperature: 37°C
  Growth strain: DH5alpha
  Copy number: High Copy
Gene/Insert
  Gene/Insert name: PEP1 RECEPTOR 2 (alt names: PEPR2; AT1G17750)
  Species: A. thaliana (mustard weed)
  Insert size (bp): 1676
  Entrez Gene: PEPR2 (a.k.a. AT1G17750, AtPEPR2, F11A6.9, F11A6_9, PEP1 RECEPTOR 2, PEP1 receptor 2)
Terms and licenses: Academic/Nonprofit Terms; Industry Terms: Not Available to Industry
Depositor comments: Please visit https://doi.org/10.1101/2022.12.20.521292 for bioRxiv preprint.
How to cite: pGG-PIP17 was a gift from Marc Somssich (Addgene plasmid # 196755 ; http://n2t.net/addgene:196755 ; RRID:Addgene_196755)
