[The description below was written by a language model from this plasmid's Addgene catalogue record and pLannotate feature annotations shown in this document.]
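Description:
pGG-PIP17 is a GreenGate entry vector built on the pGGA000 backbone, the module position that in the GreenGate Golden Gate cloning system is reserved for promoter elements. It is a small, high-copy E. coli plasmid of about 4.4 kb, replicated from a ColE1/pUC-type origin and selected with ampicillin through the β-lactamase gene and its native promoter. It has no plant selection marker or T-DNA borders of its own. It serves purely as a donor of a single part for assembly into a plant destination vector.

The insert is a roughly 1.7 kb fragment from Arabidopsis thaliana, catalogued as the promoter of PEP1 RECEPTOR 2 (PEPR2, AT1G17750), a receptor for endogenous Pep danger peptides. The automated feature table does not annotate this plant sequence, but an unannotated stretch of matching size lies between the SP6 and T7 phage promoters, which is where the insert would be expected. The remaining features are cloning-vector remnants: a lac promoter/operator with CAP binding site, and fragments of lacI, lacZα, bom and rop. None of these contributes to the function of the module. The type IIS restriction sites and overhangs that define the GreenGate A position are also not annotated in the table.

In use, the PEPR2 promoter module would be combined in a one-pot GreenGate reaction with other entry modules, such as tags, coding sequences or reporters, terminators and resistance cassettes. This produces plant expression constructs driven by the PEPR2 regulatory region. The associated publication concerns spatially distinct phytohormone and immune response zones in Arabidopsis roots colonised by Fusarium oxysporum, which suggests use in transcriptional reporter lines, although the record itself states only that the plasmid contains the PEPR2 promoter.
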