Features (pLannotate 1.2.2; 12 found; start..end, strand, type, name):
     96..200     +  promoter       AmpR promoter: bla
    201..1061    +  CDS            AmpR: β-lactamase; bla; confers resistance to ampicillin, carbenicillin, and related antibiotics
   1232..1820    +  rep_origin     ori: high-copy-number ColE1/pMB1/pBR322/pUC origin of replication
   2003..2095    +  CDS            lacI (fragment): lac repressor; lacI; The lac repressor binds to the lac operator to inhibit transcription in E. coli. This inhibition can be relieved by adding lactose or isopropyl-β-D-thiogalactopyranoside (IPTG).
   2108..2129    +  protein_bind   CAP binding site: CAP binding activates transcription in the presence of cAMP. E. coli catabolite activator protein
   2144..2174    +  promoter       lac promoter: promoter for the E. coli lac operon
   2182..2198    +  protein_bind   lac operator: The lac repressor binds to the lac operator to inhibit transcription in E. coli. This inhibition can be relieved by adding lactose or isopropyl-β-D-thiogalactopyranoside (IPTG). lac repressor encoded by lacI
   2212..2230    +  promoter       SP6 promoter: promoter for bacteriophage SP6 RNA polymerase
   3946..3964    -  promoter       T7 promoter: promoter for bacteriophage T7 RNA polymerase
   3966..4118    +  CDS            lacZα (fragment): LacZα fragment of β-galactosidase; lacZ fragment
   4124..4223    -  misc_feature   bom (fragment): basis of mobility region from pBR322
   4325..1       -  CDS            rop (fragment) (across the origin): Rop protein, which maintains plasmids at low copy number; rop
>Addgene plasmid #196755 | pGG-PIP17 | addgene full sequence | sequence record 396356 | Addgene NGS Result
GACGAAAGGGCCTCGTGATACGCCTATTTTTATAGGTTAATGTCATGATAATAATGGTTTCTTAGACGTC
AGGTGGCACTTTTCGGGGAAATGTGCGCGGAACCCCTATTTGTTTATTTTTCTAAATACATTCAAATATG
TATCCGCTCATGAGACAATAACCCTGATAAATGCTTCAATAATATTGAAAAAGGAAGAGTATGAGTATTC
AACATTTCCGTGTCGCCCTTATTCCCTTTTTTGCGGCATTTTGCCTTCCTGTTTTTGCTCACCCAGAAAC
GCTGGTGAAAGTAAAAGATGCTGAAGATCAGTTGGGTGCACGAGTGGGTTACATCGAACTGGATCTCAAC
AGCGGTAAGATCCTTGAGAGTTTTCGCCCCGAAGAACGTTTTCCAATGATGAGCACTTTTAAAGTTCTGC
TATGTGGCGCGGTATTATCCCGTATTGACGCCGGGCAAGAGCAACTCGGTCGCCGCATACACTATTCTCA
GAATGACTTGGTTGAGTACTCACCAGTCACAGAAAAGCATCTTACGGATGGCATGACAGTAAGAGAATTA
TGCAGTGCTGCCATAACCATGAGTGATAACACTGCGGCCAACTTACTTCTGACAACGATCGGAGGACCGA
AGGAGCTAACCGCTTTTTTGCACAACATGGGGGATCATGTAACTCGCCTTGATCGTTGGGAACCGGAGCT
GAATGAAGCCATACCAAACGACGAGCGTGACACCACGATGCCTGTAGCAATGGCAACAACGTTGCGCAAA
CTATTAACTGGCGAACTACTTACTCTAGCTTCCCGGCAACAATTAATAGACTGGATGGAGGCGGATAAAG
TTGCAGGACCACTTCTGCGCTCGGCCCTTCCGGCTGGCTGGTTTATTGCTGATAAATCTGGAGCCGGTGA
GCGTGGCTCTCGAGGTATCATTGCAGCACTGGGGCCAGATGGTAAGCCCTCCCGTATCGTAGTTATCTAC
ACGACGGGGAGTCAGGCAACTATGGATGAACGAAATAGACAGATCGCTGAGATAGGTGCCTCACTGATTA
AGCATTGGTAACTGTCAGACCAAGTTTACTCATATATACTTTAGATTGATTTAAAACTTCATTTTTAATT
TAAAAGGATCTAGGTGAAGATCCTTTTTGATAATCTCATGACCAAAATCCCTTAACGTGAGTTTTCGTTC
CACTGAGCGTCAGACCCCGTAGAAAAGATCAAAGGATCTTCTTGAGATCCTTTTTTTCTGCGCGTAATCT
GCTGCTTGCAAACAAAAAAACCACCGCTACCAGCGGTGGTTTGTTTGCCGGATCAAGAGCTACCAACTCT
TTTTCCGAAGGTAACTGGCTTCAGCAGAGCGCAGATACCAAATACTGTTCTTCTAGTGTAGCCGTAGTTA
GGCCACCACTTCAAGAACTCTGTAGCACCGCCTACATACCTCGCTCTGCTAATCCTGTTACCAGTGGCTG
CTGCCAGTGGCGATAAGTCGTGTCTTACCGGGTTGGACTCAAGACGATAGTTACCGGATAAGGCGCAGCG
GTCGGGCTGAACGGGGGGTTCGTGCACACAGCCCAGCTTGGAGCGAACGACCTACACCGAACTGAGATAC
CTACAGCGTGAGCTATGAGAAAGCGCCACGCTTCCCGAAGGGAGAAAGGCGGACAGGTATCCGGTAAGCG
GCAGGGTCGGAACAGGAGAGCGCACGAGGGAGCTTCCAGGGGGAAACGCCTGGTATCTTTATAGTCCTGT
CGGGTTTCGCCACCTCTGACTTGAGCGTCGATTTTTGTGATGCTCGTCAGGGGGGCGGAGCCTATGGAAA
AACGCCAGCAACGCGGCCTTTTTACGGTTCCTGGCCTTTTGCTGGCCTTTTGCTCACATGTTCTTTCCTG
CGTTATCCCCTGATTCTGTGGATAACCGTATTACCGCCTTTGAGTGAGCTGATACCGCTCGCCGCAGCCG
AACGACCGAGCGCAGCGAGTCAGTGAGCGAGGAAGCGGAAGAGCGCCCAATACGCAAACCGCCTCTCCCC
GCGCGTTGGCCGATTCATTAATGCAGCTGGCACGACAGGTTTCCCGACTGGAAAGCGGGCAGTGAGCGCA
ACGCAATTAATGTGAGTTAGCTCACTCATTAGGCACCCCAGGCTTTACACTTTATGCTTCCGGCTCGTAT
GTTGTGTGGAATTGTGAGCGGATAACAATTTCACACGAGCTATTTAGGTGACACTATAGAAGTGAAGCTT
GGTCTCAACCTAGTTTGAGATGGAGTTGCATTGTGGTGTATGGAGAATAAAACTGTGACCCGGATTAAGG
TGTTTTATCCAGTGGTTGTTAAGCTGTAGAGAATCTGTGGTGTTGCGAGCGAGTGTGTGTATCTTGGTAT
TATTACATTGTTCTTGTTTTGCTTTCTTATGGTATGTAATGCCTTTGGTTAATGTCATGTTTCTCTTGTA
AAATGCTTTTGCTTATATTTTACGATGAACCGTTGGACTTGAAAACAAAATTCCTCCATCACTACTCAAT
GGATTCGCATTTGGGTCTTTGGGGGTTTTAGTCTTAGGATGTAGGTGGCCTTGTGATCTTGTGACAAAAT
GCAATCTGCAAACCTCATTGGAATCTAATGTGAAAACCCTTTGAAGTTAAATTCAAATTTCAACATCATG
TAAAGGAAATATACCAAAGAAGTGGAACATATATAAAACTTAAAGAAAAGTGATAGAAGACAGAACAAGG
ACCACCACTCTCTAAATCCTTATGGTGAAAATCACATTTTCTTTGTCAACTATGAAAATTTATGAACTAC
AGTATAATTATAGGGTTTGGTGATGGAGACATATATAGAAGTTGTTATTAAATTCGTTTGGGACCTGCAA
AAGTGACGACCAACCAACTTAAAATCGAAATGGACAGTATGATATTTCCAAAATAAACGTGTTAAAATGT
TACAAACGAATATTGTATACATTAAAGAAAGTATGATTCTTCGTTGGGACTTTTTTGACTTCTCAATACC
ATGAGACGACCAAACCAAATTGAATTCAGTTAAGGAATTAGATAGATTATAATATGTAATGGTGCACGTC
GAATGATTGAGTTATGTTGGTGGAATGAATATAGAATATCAATTTAAAGATGATCATTGAGTCTAATTAA
GTTGAGAATGCGTGTTATCTTATTTTAGTAAGAGTAATAGCATCCTCCCAAAATGATGACATTTTGTAAT
AATGAGAGAAATAAACATAATAATTCCATAAAAGAGAGATATACAAGTGGTTTAAGACTTTTAAATAGAC
TGATGAGTGCTCCACTATCTTAATATTGTTAACAGGGAAGATCAAAATTAATCTCTCAATCAGTTTTGAC
ATTATGTTTTTAATAAACCATTTTTGTTTTATGTGAATATGGTTTTGTTAATAAAGTACTAGTTAAAATT
CTAGTGTAGACGACAGATACCAGAGATCTTGATTAAATTCCAATATATAATGTTTATGAAAGATTTAAAT
CTAACAAAGTAACAGTAGGATGAAATGTCAATAGAAAATTAGCGTCCAAAGAAGCTTTCTCTTGAATAAG
CTAAGAAAACAAAACGTGGAAAATGGAATATTTAAAACCACGAAACAGTCTCCGAGTAGTAATGGAAATA
GCGAGAAAGAAACACGAAACAGCGTTGAAGGTCGCCAATTCGTAAAGTTAGGTTCACAATCTCTGACGAA
GAGTTAACCAAAAAGCGCGCTCTTTTTCTCTCTCACCAAACTCATCGATCGTTTCTTAAATAATGCAATC
TGTTCCTGTCACTAAATCCAGATACCCTTTCAAATCCAAAAGCTCTCTCTTTTTTTTTCCGCCTCTCATT
CTGGGTTCAAGGGTTGTTGAGTGAGGTTACTACGTACGAGTGTTTCATATTTCAGTCTCTTGAGCTCTAA
TCTCAACATGAGACCGAATTCTCGCCCTATAGTGAGTCGTATTACCTGGCCGTCGTTTTACAACGTCGTG
ACTGGGAAAACCCTGGCGTTACCCAACTTAATCGCCTTGCAGCACATCCCCCTTTCGCCAGCTGGCGTAA
TAGCGAAGAGGCCCGCACCGATCGCCCTTCCCAACAGTTGCGCAGCCTGAATGGCGAATGGCGCCTGATG
CGGTATTTTCTCCTTACGCATCTGTGCGGTATTTCACACCGCATATGGTGCACTCTCAGTACAATCTGCT
CTGATGCCGCATAGTTAAGCCAGCCCCGACACCCGCCAACACCCGCTGACGCGCCCTGACGGGCTTGTCT
GCTCCCGGCATCCGCTTACAGACAAGCTGTGACCGTCTCCGGGAGCTGCATGTGTCAGAGGTTTTCACCG
TCATCACCGAAACGCGCGA
